LOCUS       pBIG1a_FH-nsp14 8144 bp DNA circular SYN 07-APR-2021
DEFINITION  pBIG1a_3xFlag-His6-nsp14
ACCESSION   pBIG1a_FH-nsp14
KEYWORDS    .
SOURCE      Unknown.
  ORGANISM  Unknown Unclassified.
REFERENCE   1 (bases 1 to 8144)
  AUTHORS   Self
  JOURNAL   Unpublished.
FEATURES             Location/Qualifiers
     CDS             223..1233
                     /label="SpecR"
     CDS             1859..2719
                     /label="AmpR"
     misc_signal     3783..4007
                     /label="Tn7R" CDS
     complement      (4074..4607)
                     /label="GentaR"
     misc_signal     5489..5519
                     /label="polh promoter"
     CDS             5627..7318
                     /label="3xFlag-His6-nsp14"
     misc_signal     7387..7578
                     /label="SV40 late polyA"
     misc_signal     7897..8062
                     /label="Tn7L"
ORIGIN
        1 ttctctgtca cagaatgaaa atttttctgt catctcttcg ttattaatgt ttgtaattga
       61 ctgaatatca acgcttattt gcagcctgaa ctgggaggca gaataaatga tcatatcgtc
      121 aattattacc tccacgggga gagcctgagc aaactggcct caggcatttg agaagcacac
      181 ggtcacactg cttccggtag tcaataaacc ggtaagtagc gtatgcgctc acgcaactgg
      241 tccagaacct tgaccgaacg cagcggtggt aacggcgcag tggcggtttt catggcttgt
      301 tatgactgtt tttttggggt acagtctatg cctcgggcat ccaagcagca agcgcgttac
      361 gccgtgggtc gatgtttgat gttatggagc agcaacgatg ttacgcagca gggcagtcgc
      421 cctaaaacaa agttaaacat catgagggaa gcggtgatcg ccgaagtatc gactcaacta
      481 tcagaggtag ttggcgtcat cgagcgccat ctcgaaccga cgttgctggc cgtacatttg
      541 tacggctccg cagtggatgg cggcctgaag ccacacagtg atattgattt gctggttacg
      601 gtgaccgtaa ggcttgatga aacaacgcgg cgagctttga tcaacgacct tttggaaact
      661 tcggcttccc ctggagagag cgagattctc cgcgctgtag aagtcaccat tgttgtgcac
      721 gacgacatca ttccgtggcg ttatccagct aagcgcgaac tgcaatttgg agaatggcag
      781 cgcaatgaca ttcttgcagg tatcttcgag ccagccacga tcgacattga tctggctatc
      841 ttgctgacaa aagcaagaga acatagcgtt gccttggtag gtccagcggc ggaggaactc
      901 tttgatccgg ttcctgaaca ggatctattt gaggcgctaa atgaaacctt aacgctatgg
      961 aactcgccgc ccgactgggc tggcgatgag cgaaatgtag tgcttacgtt gtcccgcatt
     1021 tggtacagcg cagtaaccgg caaaatcgcg ccgaaggatg tcgctgccga ctgggcaatg
     1081 gagcgcctgc cggcccagta tcagcccgtc atacttgaag ctagacaggc ttatcttgga
     1141 caagaagaag atcgcttggc ctcgcgcgca gatcagttgg aagaatttgt ccactacgtg
     1201 aaaggcgaga tcaccaaggt agtcggcaaa taatgtctaa caattcgttc aagccgacgg
     1261 attggcgaat gggnnnnnnn nnnnnnnnnn nnnnnnnnnn nnnnnnnnnn nnnnnnnnnn
     1321 nnnnnnnnnn nnnnnnnnnn nnnnnnnnnn nnnnnnnnnn nnnnnnnnnn nnnnnnnnnn
     1381 nnnnnnnnnn nnnnnnncnn nnnnnnnnnn nnnnnnnnnn nnnnnnnnnn nnnnnnnnnn
     1441 nnnnnnnnnn nnnnnnnnnn nnnnnnnnnn nnnnnnnnnn nnnnnnnnna nnnnnnnnnn
     1501 nnnnnnnnnn nnnnnnnnnn nnnnnnnnnn nnnnnnnnnc ctttgacgtt ggagtccacg
     1561 ttcttnnnnn nnnnnnnnnn nnnnnnnnnn nnnnnnnnnn nnaccctatc tcggtctatt
     1621 cttttgattt ataagggatt ttgccgattt cggcctattg gttaaaaaat gagctgattt
     1681 aacaaaaatt taacgcgaat tttaacaaaa tattaacgct tacaatttag gtggcacttt
     1741 tcggggaaat gtgcgcggaa cccctatttg tttatttttc taaatacatt caaatatgta
     1801 tccgctcatg agacaataac cctgataaat gcttcaataa tattgaaaaa ggaagagtat
     1861 gagtattcaa catttccgtg tcgcccttat tccctttttt gcggcatttt gccttcctgt
     1921 ttttgctcac ccagaaacgc tggtgaaagt aaaagatgct gaagatcagt tgggtgcacg
     1981 agtgggttac atcgaactgg atctcaacag cggtaagatc cttgagagtt ttcgccccga
     2041 agaacgtttt ccaatgatga gcacttttaa agttctgcta tgtggcgcgg tattatcccg
     2101 tattgacgcc gggcaagagc aactcggtcg ccgcatacac tattctcaga atgacttggt
     2161 tgagtactca ccagtcacag aaaagcatct tacggatggc atgacagtaa gagaattatg
     2221 cagtgctgcc ataaccatga gtgataacac tgcggccaac ttacttctga caacgatcgg
     2281 aggaccgaag gagctaaccg cttttttgca caacatgggg gatcatgtaa ctcgccttga
     2341 tcgttgggaa ccggagctga atgaagccat accaaacgac gagcgtgaca ccacgatgcc
     2401 tgtagcaatg gcaacaacgt tgcgcaaact attaactggc gaactactta ctctagcttc
     2461 ccggcaacaa ttaatagact ggatggaggc ggataaagtt gcaggaccac ttctgcgctc
     2521 ggcccttccg gctggctggt ttattgctga taaatctgga gccggtgagc gtgggtctcg
     2581 cggtatcatt gcagcactgg ggccagatgg taagccctcc cgtatcgtag ttatctacac
     2641 gacggggagt caggcaacta tggatgaacg aaatagacag atcgctgaga taggtgcctc
     2701 actgattaag cattggtaac tgtcagacca agtttactca tatatacttt agattgattt
     2761 aaaacttcat ttttaattta aaaggatcta ggtgaagatc ctttttgata atctcatgac
     2821 caaaatccct taacgtgagt tttcgttcca ctgagcgtca gaccccgtag aaaagatcaa
     2881 aggatcttct tgagatcctt tttttctgcg cgtaatctgc tgcttgcaaa caaaaaaacc
     2941 accgctacca gcggtggttt gtttgccgga tcaagagcta ccaactcttt ttccgaaggt
     3001 aactggcttc agcagagcgc agataccaaa tactgttctt ctagtgtagc cgtagttagg
     3061 ccaccacttc aagaactctg tagcaccgcc tacatacctc gctctgctaa tcctgttacc
     3121 agtggctgct gccagtggcg ataagtcgtg tcttaccggg ttggactcaa gacgatagtt
     3181 accggataag gcgcagcggt cgggctgaac ggggggttcg tgcacacagc ccagcttgga
     3241 gcgaacgacc tacaccgaac tgagatacct acagcgtgag ctatgagaaa gcgccacgct
     3301 tcccgaaggg agaaaggcgg acaggtatcc ggtaagcggc agggtcggaa caggagagcg
     3361 cacgagggag cttccagggg gaaacgcctg gtatctttat agtcctgtcg ggtttcgcca
     3421 cctctgactt gagcgtcgat ttttgtgatg ctcgtcaggg gggcggagcc tatggaaaaa
     3481 cgccagcaac gcggcctttt tacggttcct ggccttttgc tggccttttg ctcacatgtt
     3541 ctttcctgcg ttatcccctg attctgtgga taaccgtatt accgcctttg agtgagctga
     3601 taccgctcgc cgcagccgaa cgaccgagcg cagcgagtca gtgagcgagg aagcggaaga
     3661 gcgcctgatg cggtattttc tccttacgca tctgtgcggt atttcacacc gcatagacca
     3721 gccgcgtaac ctggcaaaat cggttacggt tgagtaataa atggatgccc tgcgtaagcg
     3781 ggtgtgggcg gacaataaag tcttaaactg aacaaaatag atctaaacta tgacaataaa
     3841 gtcttaaact agacagaata gttgtaaact gaaatcagtc cagttatgct gtgaaaaagc
     3901 atactggact tttgttatgg ctaaagcaaa ctcttcattt tctgaagtgc aaattgcccg
     3961 tcgtattaaa gaggggcgtg gccaagggca tggtaaagac tatattcgcg gcgttgtgac
     4021 aatttaccga acaactccgc ggccgggaag ccgatctcgg cttgaacgaa ttgttaggtg
     4081 gcggtacttg ggtcgatatc aaagtgcatc acttcttccc gtatgcccaa ctttgtatag
     4141 agagccactg cgggatcgtc accgtaatct gcttgcacgt agatcacata agcaccaagc
     4201 gcgttggcct catgcttgag gagattgatg agcgcggtgg caatgccctg cctccggtgc
     4261 tcgccggaga ctgcgagatc atagatatag atctcactac gcggctgctc aaacttgggc
     4321 agaacgtaag ccgcgagagc gccaacaacc gcttcttggt cgaaggcagc aagcgcgatg
     4381 aatgtcttac tacggagcaa gttcccgagg taatcggagt ccggctgatg ttgggagtag
     4441 gtggctacgt ctccgaactc acgaccgaaa agatcaagag cagcccgcat ggatttgact
     4501 tggtcagggc cgagcctaca tgtgcgaatg atgcccatac ttgagccacc taactttgtt
     4561 ttagggcgac tgccctgctg cgtaacatcg ttgctgctgc gtaacatcgt tgctgctcca
     4621 taacatcaaa catcgaccca cggcgtaacg cgcttgctgc ttggatgccc gaggcataga
     4681 ctgtacaaaa aaacagtcat aacaagccat gaaaaccgcc actgcgccgt taccaccgct
     4741 gcgttcggtc aaggttctgg accagttgcg tgagcgcata cgctacttgc attacagttt
     4801 acgaaccgaa caggcttatg tcaactgggt tcgtgccttc atccgtttcc acggtgtgcg
     4861 tcacccggca accttgggca gcagcgaagt cgaggcattt ctgtcctggc tggcgaacga
     4921 gcgcaaggtt tcggtctcca cgcatcgtca ggcattggcg gccttgctgt tcttctacgg
     4981 caaggtgctg tgcacggatc tgcccttgct tcaggagatc ggtagacctc ggccgtcgcg
     5041 gcgcttgccg gtggtgctga ccccggatga agtggttcgc atcctcggtt ttctggaagg
     5101 cgagcatcgt ttgttcgccc aggactctag ctatagttct agtggttggc tacagctttg
     5161 tttgtactat caacaggttg aactgctgat caacagatcc tctacgcggc cgcggtacca
     5221 taacttcgta tagcatacat tatacgaagt tatctgggtt taaacgctct atggtctaaa
     5281 gtttttatcg aggctaactg aaacacggaa ggagacaata ccggaaggaa cccgcgctat
     5341 gacggcaata aaaagacaga ataaaacgca cgggtgttgg gtcgtttgtt cataaacgcg
     5401 gggttcggtc ccagggctgg cactctgtca agtgaacgct ctatggtcta aagatttaaa
     5461 tcgacctact ccggaatatt aatagatcat ggagataatt aaaatgataa ccatctcgca
     5521 aataaataag tattttactg ttttcgtaac agttttgtaa taaaaaaacc tataaatatt
     5581 ccggattatt cataccgtcc caccatcggg cgcggatcca gccaccatgg actacaagga
     5641 ccacgacggc gattacaagg atcatgacat cgactacaaa gacgacgatg acaagggttc
     5701 ccaccatcac caccatcact ctgctgtgct gcaggctgag aacgtgaccg gcctgttcaa
     5761 ggactgctcc aaagtgatca ccggactgca ccccactcag gctcctactc acctgtctgt
     5821 ggacaccaag ttcaagaccg agggcctgtg cgtggacatc cctggtatcc ctaaggacat
     5881 gacctaccgt cgtctgatct ccatgatggg cttcaagatg aactaccaag tgaacggcta
     5941 ccccaacatg ttcatcaccc gtgaagaggc tatccgtcac gtgcgcgctt ggatcggttt
     6001 cgacgttgaa ggttgccacg ctaccaggga agctgtgggt actaacctgc ctctgcagct
     6061 gggattctcc accggtgtta acctggtggc tgtgcccact ggttacgtgg acacccctaa
     6121 caacaccgac ttctcccgtg tgtccgctaa gcctcctcct ggcgaccaat tcaagcactt
     6181 gatccctctg atgtacaagg gcctgccttg gaacgtcgtg cgtatcaaga tcgtgcagat
     6241 gctgtctgac accctgaaga acctgtccga ccgtgtggtg ttcgtgctgt gggctcacgg
     6301 tttcgagctg acctccatga agtactttgt gaagatcggt cccgagagga cctgctgctt
     6361 gtgcgataga cgtgctacct gcttctctac cgcttccgac acctacgctt gctggcacca
     6421 ctccatcggc ttcgactacg tgtacaaccc cttcatgatc gacgtgcagc agtggggttt
     6481 caccggcaac ctgcagtcta accacgacct gtactgccag gtgcacggca acgctcacgt
     6541 ggcctcttgt gacgctatca tgacccgttg cctggctgtg cacgagtgct tcgtgaagcg
     6601 tgtggactgg accatcgagt accccatcat cggcgacgag ctgaagatca acgctgcttg
     6661 cagaaaggtg cagcacatgg tggtcaaggc tgctctgctg gctgacaagt tccctgtcct
     6721 gcacgacatc ggcaacccca aggctattaa gtgcgtgccc caggctgacg tcgagtggaa
     6781 gttctacgac gctcagccct gctccgacaa ggcttacaag atcgaggaac tgttctactc
     6841 ctacgctacc cactcagaca agttcaccga cggtgtctgc ctgttctgga actgcaatgt
     6901 ggatcgttac cccgctaact ccatcgtgtg ccgtttcgac acccgtgtgc tgtccaacct
     6961 gaacctgcct ggttgcgacg gtggttccct gtacgtgaac aagcacgctt tccacactcc
     7021 agctttcgac aagtccgctt tcgtgaacct gaagcagctg cccttcttct actactccga
     7081 ctctccctgc gagtcccacg gaaagcaagt ggtgtccgac atcgattacg tgcccctgaa
     7141 gtccgctacc tgcatcacca gatgcaacct cggtggtgct gtgtgccgtc accacgctaa
     7201 cgagtaccgt ctgtacctgg acgcttacaa catgatgatc tccgctggtt tctccctgtg
     7261 ggtgtacaag cagttcgaca cttacaacct gtggaacacc ttcaccaggc tgcagtaaaa
     7321 gcttgtcgag aagtactaga ggatcataat cagccatacc acatttgtag aggttttact
     7381 tgctttaaaa aacctcccac acctccccct gaacctgaaa cataaaatga atgcaattgt
     7441 tgttgttaac ttgtttattg cagcttataa tggttacaaa taaagcaata gcatcacaaa
     7501 tttcacaaat aaagcatttt tttcactgca ttctagttgt ggtttgtcca aactcatcaa
     7561 tgtatcttat catgtctgga tctgatcact gcttgagcct agaagatccg gctgctaaca
     7621 aagcccgaaa ggaagctgag ttggctgctg ccaccgctga gcaataacta tcataaccat
     7681 ttaaataaat ctatatctca atcggggtta cgtcgatacc ccaccgagac cccattggga
     7741 ccaatacgcc cgcgtttctt ccttttcccc accccaaccc ccaagttcgg gtgaaggccc
     7801 agggctcgca gccaacgtcg gggcggcaag ccctgccata gccactacgg gttaattaaa
     7861 aactatatct caatcggggt ttaaacagga gatccgaacc agataagtga aatctagttc
     7921 caaactattt tgtcattttt aattttcgta ttagcttacg acgctacacc cagttcccat
     7981 ctattttgtc actcttccct aaataatcct taaaaactcc atttccaccc ctcccagttc
     8041 ccaactattt tgtccgccca cagcggggca tttttcttcc tgttatgttt ttaatcaaac
     8101 atcctgccaa ctccatgtga caaaccgtca tcttcggcta cttt
//
