>Addgene plasmid #169163 | pBIG1a_3xFlag-6His-nsp14 (SARS-CoV-2) | addgene full sequence | sequence record 334010 | Addgene NGS Result
GTCCAGAACCTTGACCGAACGCAGCGGTGGTAACGGCGCAGTGGCGGTTTTCATGGCTTGTTATGACTGT
TTTTTTGGGGTACAGTCTATGCCTCGGGCATCCAAGCAGCAAGCGCGTTACGCCGTGGGTCGATGTTTGA
TGTTATGGAGCAGCAACGATGTTACGCAGCAGGGCAGTCGCCCTAAAACAAAGTTAAACATCATGAGGGA
AGCGGTGATCGCCGAAGTATCGACTCAACTATCAGAGGTAGTTGGCGTCATCGAGCGCCATCTCGAACCG
ACGTTGCTGGCCGTACATTTGTACGGCTCCGCAGTGGATGGCGGCCTGAAGCCACACAGTGATATTGATT
TGCTGGTTACGGTGACCGTAAGGCTTGATGAAACAACGCGGCGAGCTTTGATCAACGACCTTTTGGAAAC
TTCGGCTTCCCCTGGAGAGAGCGAGATTCTCCGCGCTGTAGAAGTCACCATTGTTGTGCACGACGACATC
ATTCCGTGGCGTTATCCAGCTAAGCGCGAACTGCAATTTGGAGAATGGCAGCGCAATGACATTCTTGCAG
GTATCTTCGAGCCAGCCACGATCGACATTGATCTGGCTATCTTGCTGACAAAAGCAAGAGAACATAGCGT
TGCCTTGGTAGGTCCAGCGGCGGAGGAACTCTTTGATCCGGTTCCTGAACAGGATCTATTTGAGGCGCTA
AATGAAACCTTAACGCTATGGAACTCGCCGCCCGACTGGGCTGGCGATGAGCGAAATGTAGTGCTTACGT
TGTCCCGCATTTGGTACAGCGCAGTAACCGGCAAAATCGCGCCGAAGGATGTCGCTGCCGACTGGGCAAT
GGAGCGCCTGCCGGCCCAGTATCAGCCCGTCATACTTGAAGCTAGACAGGCTTATCTTGGACAAGAAGAA
GATCGCTTGGCCTCGCGCGCAGATCAGTTGGAAGAATTTGTCCACTACGTGAAAGGCGAGATCACCAAGG
TAGTCGGCAAATAATGTCTAACAATTCGTTCAAGCCGACGGATTGGCGAATGGG
[124 nt withheld, positions 1035-1158]
C
[91 nt withheld, positions 1160-1250]
A
[49 nt withheld, positions 1252-1300]
CCTTTGACGTTGGAGTCCACGTTCTT
[37 nt withheld, positions 1327-1363]
ACCCTATCTCGGTCTATTCTTTTGATTTATAAGGGATTTTGCCGATTTCGGCCTATTGGTTAAAAAATGA
GCTGATTTAACAAAAATTTAACGCGAATTTTAACAAAATATTAACGCTTACAATTTAGGTGGCACTTTTC
GGGGAAATGTGCGCGGAACCCCTATTTGTTTATTTTTCTAAATACATTCAAATATGTATCCGCTCATGAG
ACAATAACCCTGATAAATGCTTCAATAATATTGAAAAAGGAAGAGTATGAGTATTCAACATTTCCGTGTC
GCCCTTATTCCCTTTTTTGCGGCATTTTGCCTTCCTGTTTTTGCTCACCCAGAAACGCTGGTGAAAGTAA
AAGATGCTGAAGATCAGTTGGGTGCACGAGTGGGTTACATCGAACTGGATCTCAACAGCGGTAAGATCCT
TGAGAGTTTTCGCCCCGAAGAACGTTTTCCAATGATGAGCACTTTTAAAGTTCTGCTATGTGGCGCGGTA
TTATCCCGTATTGACGCCGGGCAAGAGCAACTCGGTCGCCGCATACACTATTCTCAGAATGACTTGGTTG
AGTACTCACCAGTCACAGAAAAGCATCTTACGGATGGCATGACAGTAAGAGAATTATGCAGTGCTGCCAT
AACCATGAGTGATAACACTGCGGCCAACTTACTTCTGACAACGATCGGAGGACCGAAGGAGCTAACCGCT
TTTTTGCACAACATGGGGGATCATGTAACTCGCCTTGATCGTTGGGAACCGGAGCTGAATGAAGCCATAC
CAAACGACGAGCGTGACACCACGATGCCTGTAGCAATGGCAACAACGTTGCGCAAACTATTAACTGGCGA
ACTACTTACTCTAGCTTCCCGGCAACAATTAATAGACTGGATGGAGGCGGATAAAGTTGCAGGACCACTT
CTGCGCTCGGCCCTTCCGGCTGGCTGGTTTATTGCTGATAAATCTGGAGCCGGTGAGCGTGGGTCTCGCG
GTATCATTGCAGCACTGGGGCCAGATGGTAAGCCCTCCCGTATCGTAGTTATCTACACGACGGGGAGTCA
GGCAACTATGGATGAACGAAATAGACAGATCGCTGAGATAGGTGCCTCACTGATTAAGCATTGGTAACTG
TCAGACCAAGTTTACTCATATATACTTTAGATTGATTTAAAACTTCATTTTTAATTTAAAAGGATCTAGG
TGAAGATCCTTTTTGATAATCTCATGACCAAAATCCCTTAACGTGAGTTTTCGTTCCACTGAGCGTCAGA
CCCCGTAGAAAAGATCAAAGGATCTTCTTGAGATCCTTTTTTTCTGCGCGTAATCTGCTGCTTGCAAACA
AAAAAACCACCGCTACCAGCGGTGGTTTGTTTGCCGGATCAAGAGCTACCAACTCTTTTTCCGAAGGTAA
CTGGCTTCAGCAGAGCGCAGATACCAAATACTATTCTTCTAGTGTAGCCGTAGTTAGGCCACCACTTCAA
GAACTCTGTAGCACCGCCTACATACCTCGCTCTGCTAATCCTGTTACCAGTGGCTGCTGCCAGTGGCGAT
AAGTCGTGTCTTACCGGGTTGGACTCAAGACGATAGTTACCGGATAAGGCGCAGCGGTCGGGCTGAACGG
GGGGTTCGTGCACACAGCCCAGCTTGGAGCGAACGACCTACACCGAACTGAGATACCTACAGCGTGAGCT
ATGAGAAAGCGCCACGCTTCCCGAAGGGAGAAAGGCGGACAGGTATCCGGTAAGCGGCAGGGTCGGAACA
GGAGAGCGCACGAGGGAGCTTCCAGGGGGAAACGCCTGGTATCTTTATAGTCCTGTCGGGTTTCGCCACC
TCTGACTTGAGCGTCGATTTTTGTGATGCTCGTCAGGGGGGCGGAGCCTATGGAAAAACGCCAGCAACGC
GGCCTTTTTACGGTTCCTGGCCTTTTGCTGGCCTTTTGCTCACATGTTCTTTCCTGCGTTATCCCCTGAT
TCTGTGGATAACCGTATTACCGCCTTTGAGTGAGCTGATACCGCTCGCCGCAGCCGAACGACCGAGCGCA
GCGAGTCAGTGAGCGAGGAAGCGGAAGAGCGCCTGATGCGGTATTTTCTCCTTACGCATCTGTGCGGTAT
TTCACACCGCATAGACCAGCCGCGTAACCTGGCAAAATCGGTTACGGTTGAGTAATAAATGGATGCCCTG
CGTAAGCGGGTGTGGGCGGACAATAAAGTCTTAAACTGAACAAAATAGATCTAAACTATGACAATAAAGT
CTTAAACTAGACAGAATAGTTGTAAACTGAAATCAGTCCAGTTATGCTGTGAAAAAGCATACTGGACTTT
TGTTATGGCTAAAGCAAACTCTTCATTTTCTGAAGTGCAAATTGCCCGTCGTATTAAAGAGGGGCGTGGC
CAAGGGCATGGTAAAGACTATATTCGCGGCGTTGTGACAATTTACCGAACAACTCCGCGGCCGGGAAGCC
GATCTCGGCTTGAACGAATTGTTAGGTGGCGGTACTTGGGTCGATATCAAAGTGCATCACTTCTTCCCGT
ATGCCCAACTTTGTATAGAGAGCCACTGCGGGATCGTCACCGTAATCTGCTTGCACGTAGATCACATAAG
CACCAAGCGCGTTGGCCTCATGCTTGAGGAGATTGATGAGCGCGGTGGCAATGCCCTGCCTCCGGTGCTC
GCCGGAGACTGCGAGATCATAGATATAGATCTCACTACGCGGCTGCTCAAACTTGGGCAGAACGTAAGCC
GCGAGAGCGCCAACAACCGCTTCTTGGTCGAAGGCAGCAAGCGCGATGAATGTCTTACTACGGAGCAAGT
TCCCGAGGTAATCGGAGTCCGGCTGATGTTGGGAGTAGGTGGCTACGTCTCCGAACTCACGACCGAAAAG
ATCAAGAGCAGCCCGCATGGATTTGACTTGGTCAGGGCCGAGCCTACATGTGCGAATGATGCCCATACTT
GAGCCACCTAACTTTGTTTTAGGGCGACTGCCCTGCTGCGTAACATCGTTGCTGCTGCGTAACATCGTTG
CTGCTCCATAACATCAAACATCGACCCACGGCGTAACGCGCTTGCTGCTTGGATGCCCGAGGCATAGACT
GTACAAAAAAACAGTCATAACAAGCCATGAAAACCGCCACTGCGCCGTTACCACCGCTGCGTTCGGTCAA
GGTTCTGGACCAGTTGCGTGAGCGCATACGCTACTTGCATTACAGTTTACGAACCGAACAGGCTTATGTC
AACTGGGTTTGTGCCTTCATCCGTTTCCACGGTGTGCGTCACCCGGCAACCTTGGGCAGCAGCGAAGTCG
AGGCATTTCTGTCCTGGCTGGCGAACGAGCGCAAGGTTTCGGTCTCCACGCATCGTCAGGCATTGGCGGC
CTTGCTGTTCTTCTACGGCAAGGTGCTGTGCACGGATCTGCCCTTGCTTCAGGAGATCGGTAGACCTCGG
CCGTCGCGGCGCTTGCCGGTGGTGCTGACCCCGGATGAAGTGGTTCGCATCCTCGGTTTTCTGGAAGGCG
AGCATCGTTTGTTCGCCCAGGACTCTAGCTATAGTTCTAGTGGTTGGCTACAGCTTTGTTTGTACTATCA
ACAGGTTGAACTGCTGATCAACAGATCCTCTACGCGGCCGCGGTACCATAACTTCGTATAGCATACATTA
TACGAAGTTATCTGGGTTTAAACGCTCTATGGTCTAAAGTTTTTATCGAGGCTAACTGAAACACGGAAGG
AGACAATACCGGAAGGAACCCGCGCTATGACGGCAATAAAAAGACAGAATAAAACGCACGGGTGTTGGGT
CGTTTGTTCATAAACGCGGGGTTCGGTCCCAGGGCTGGCACTCTGTCAAGTGAACGCTCTATGGTCTAAA
GATTTAAATCGACCTACTCCGGAATATTAATAGATCATGGAGATAATTAAAATGATAACCATCTCGCAAA
TAAATAAGTATTTTACTGTTTTCGTAACAGTTTTGTAATAAAAAAACCTATAAATATTCCGGATTATTCA
TACCGTCCCACCATCGGGCGCGGATCCAGCCACCATGGACTACAAGGACCACGACGGCGATTACAAGGAT
CATGACATCGACTACAAAGACGACGATGACAAGGGTTCCCACCATCACCACCATCACTCTGCTGTGCTGC
AGGCTGAGAACGTGACCGGCCTGTTCAAGGACTGCTCCAAAGTGATCACCGGACTGCACCCCACTCAGGC
TCCTACTCACCTGTCTGTGGACACCAAGTTCAAGACCGAGGGCCTGTGCGTGGACATCCCTGGTATCCCT
AAGGACATGACCTACCGTCGTCTGATCTCCATGATGGGCTTCAAGATGAACTACCAAGTGAACGGCTACC
CCAACATGTTCATCACCCGTGAAGAGGCTATCCGTCACGTGCGCGCTTGGATCGGTTTCGACGTTGAAGG
TTGCCACGCTACCAGGGAAGCTGTGGGTACTAACCTGCCTCTGCAGCTGGGATTCTCCACCGGTGTTAAC
CTGGTGGCTGTGCCCACTGGTTACGTGGACACCCCTAACAACACCGACTTCTCCCGTGTGTCCGCTAAGC
CTCCTCCTGGCGACCAATTCAAGCACTTGATCCCTCTGATGTACAAGGGCCTGCCTTGGAACGTCGTGCG
TATCAAGATCGTGCAGATGCTGTCTGACACCCTGAAGAACCTGTCCGACCGTGTGGTGTTCGTGCTGTGG
GCTCACGGTTTCGAGCTGACCTCCATGAAGTACTTTGTGAAGATCGGTCCCGAGAGGACCTGCTGCTTGT
GCGATAGACGTGCTACCTGCTTCTCTACCGCTTCCGACACCTACGCTTGCTGGCACCACTCCATCGGCTT
CGACTACGTGTACAACCCCTTCATGATCGACGTGCAGCAGTGGGGTTTCACCGGCAACCTGCAGTCTAAC
CACGACCTGTACTGCCAGGTGCACGGCAACGCTCACGTGGCCTCTTGTGACGCTATCATGACCCGTTGCC
TGGCTGTGCACGAGTGCTTCGTGAAGCGTGTGGACTGGACCATCGAGTACCCCATCATCGGCGACGAGCT
GAAGATCAACGCTGCTTGCAGAAAGGTGCAGCACATGGTGGTCAAGGCTGCTCTGCTGGCTGACAAGTTC
CCTGTCCTGCACGACATCGGCAACCCCAAGGCTATTAAGTGCGTGCCCCAGGCTGACGTCGAGTGGAAGT
TCTACGACGCTCAGCCCTGCTCCGACAAGGCTTACAAGATCGAGGAACTGTTCTACTCCTACGCTACCCA
CTCAGACAAGTTCACCGACGGTGTCTGCCTGTTCTGGAACTGCAATGTGGATCGTTACCCCGCTAACTCC
ATCGTGTGCCGTTTCGACACCCGTGTGCTGTCCAACCTGAACCTGCCTGGTTGCGACGGTGGTTCCCTGT
ACGTGAACAAGCACGCTTTCCACACTCCAGCTTTCGACAAGTCCGCTTTCGTGAACCTGAAGCAGCTGCC
CTTCTTCTACTACTCCGACTCTCCCTGCGAGTCCCACGGAAAGCAAGTGGTGTCCGACATCGATTACGTG
CCCCTGAAGTCCGCTACCTGCATCACCAGATGCAACCTCGGTGGTGCTGTGTGCCGTCACCACGCTAACG
AGTACCGTCTGTACCTGGACGCTTACAACATGATGATCTCCGCTGGTTTCTCCCTGTGGGTGTACAAGCA
GTTCGACACTTACAACCTGTGGAACACCTTCACCAGGCTGCAGTAAAAGCTTGTCGAGAAGTACTAGAGG
ATCATAATCAGCCATACCACATTTGTAGAGGTTTTACTTGCTTTAAAAAACCTCCCACACCTCCCCCTGA
ACCTGAAACATAAAATGAATGCAATTGTTGTTGTTAACTTGTTTATTGCAGCTTATAATGGTTACAAATA
AAGCAATAGCATCACAAATTTCACAAATAAAGCATTTTTTTCACTGCATTCTAGTTGTGGTTTGTCCAAA
CTCATCAATGTATCTTATCATGTCTGGATCTGATCACTGCTTGAGCCTAGAAGATCCGGCTGCTAACAAA
GCCCGAAAGGAAGCTGAGTTGGCTGCTGCCACCGCTGAGCAATAACTATCATAACCATTTAAATAAATCT
ATATCTCAATCGGGGTTACGTCGATACCCCACCGAGACCCCATTGGGACCAATACGCCCGCGTTTCTTCC
TTTTCCCCACCCCAACCCCCAAGTTCGGGTGAAGGCCCAGGGCTCGCAGCCAACGTCGGGGCGGCAAGCC
CTGCCATAGCCACTACGGGTTAATTAAAAACTATATCTCAATCGGGGTTTAAACAGGAGATCCGAACCAG
ATAAGTGAAATCTAGTTCCAAACTATTTTGTCATTTTTAATTTTCGTATTAGCTTACGACGCTACACCCA
GTTCCCATCTATTTTGTCACTCTTCCCTAAATAATCCTTAAAAACTCCATTTCCACCCCTCCCAGTTCCC
AACTATTTTGTCCGCCCACAGCGGGGCATTTTTCTTCCTGTTATGTTTTTAATCAAACATCCTGCCAACT
CCATGTGACAAACCGTCATCTTCGGCTACTTTTTCTCTGTCACAGAATGAAAATTTTTCTGTCATCTCTT
CGTTATTAATGTTTGTAATTGACTGAATATCAACGCTTATTTGCAGCCTGAACTGGGAGGCAGAATAAAT
GATCATATCGTCAATTATTACCTCCACGGGGAGAGCCTGAGCAAACTGGCCTCAGGCATTTGAGAAGCAC
ACGGTCACACTGCTTCCGGTAGTCAATAAACCGGTAAGTAGCGTATGCGCTCACGCAACTG
Features (pLannotate 1.2.2; 22 found; start..end, strand, type, name):
    140..196     +  CDS            GmR (fragment): gentamycin acetyltransferase; aacC1; confers resistance to gentamycin
    203..994     +  CDS            SmR: aminoglycoside adenylyltransferase (Murphy, 1985); aadA; confers resistance to spectinomycin and streptomycin
   1035..1489    +  rep_origin     f1 ori (sequence partly withheld): f1 bacteriophage origin of replication; arrow indicates direction of (+) strand synthesis
   1515..1619    +  promoter       AmpR promoter: bla
   1620..2480    +  CDS            AmpR: β-lactamase; bla; confers resistance to ampicillin, carbenicillin, and related antibiotics
   2651..3239    +  rep_origin     ori: high-copy-number ColE1/pMB1/pBR322/pUC origin of replication
   3425..3476    -  misc_feature   bom (fragment): basis of mobility region from pBR322
   3544..3768    -  mobile_element Tn7R: mini-Tn7 element (right end of the Tn7 transposon) Tn7
   3835..4368    -  CDS            GmR: gentamycin acetyltransferase; aacC1; confers resistance to gentamycin
   4557..4585    -  promoter       Pc promoter: intI1 (promoter lies within the coding sequence); class 1 integron promoter
   4563..4925    -  CDS            YPR2_ECOLX (fragment): Protein predicted: Swiss-Prot protein existence level 4. From Escherichia coli.
   4925..4952    -  rep_origin     R6K γ ori (fragment): γ replication origin from E. coli plasmid R6K; requires the R6K initiator protein pi for replication
   4981..5014    +  protein_bind   loxP: Cre-mediated recombination occurs in the 8-bp core sequence (GCATACAT). Cre recombinase
   5104..5152    +  polyA_signal   HSV TK poly(A) signal: herpes simplex virus thymidine kinase polyadenylation signal (Cole and Stacy, 1985)
   5247..5338    +  promoter       polyhedrin promoter: polh from Autographa californica; promoter for the baculovirus polyhedrin gene
   5436..5456    +  CDS            FLAG (fragment): FLAG® epitope tag, followed by an enterokinase cleavage site
   5484..7076    +  CDS            rep (fragment): R1AB_SARS2 - Experimental evidence at protein level: Swiss-Prot protein existence level 1. [2'-O-methyltransferase]: Methyltransferase that mediates mRNA cap 2'-O-ribose methylation to the 5'-cap structure of viral mRNAs. N7-methyl guanosine cap is a prerequisite for binding of nsp16. Therefore plays an essential role in viral mRNAs cap methylation which is essential to evade immune system. From Severe acute respiratory syndrome coronavirus 2 (2019-nCoV) (SARS-CoV-2).
   7103..7186    +  CDS            large T antigen (fragment): large T antigen from SV40 (simian virus 40)
   7209..7343    +  polyA_signal   SV40 poly(A) signal: SV40 polyadenylation signal
   7372..7421    +  CDS            SET1 (fragment): solubility-enhancement tag derived from T7 phage gene 10B
   7658..7823    -  mobile_element Tn7L: mini-Tn7 element (left end of the Tn7 transposon) Tn7
   8118..54      -  CDS            int (fragment) (across the origin): INT2_ECOLX - Protein inferred from homology: Swiss-Prot protein existence level 3. Putative integrase believed to be involved in the insertion of antibiotic resistance genes into plasmids and transposons. From Escherichia coli.
