[The description below was written by a language model from this plasmid's Addgene catalogue record, the feature table of its GenBank file and pLannotate feature annotations shown in this document.]
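Description:
pBIG1a_3xFlag-6His-nsp14 (SARS-CoV-2) is an 8,144 bp baculoviral transfer vector built on the pBIG1a backbone of the biGBac system, intended for producing SARS-CoV-2 nsp14 in insect cells. In E. coli it replicates from a high-copy ColE1/pUC-type origin, also carries an f1 phage origin, and is maintained with ampicillin (β-lactamase) and spectinomycin (aadA adenylyltransferase).

The payload lies between the Tn7R and Tn7L ends of a mini-Tn7 element, so that the whole interval can be transposed into a bacmid by the Bac-to-Bac route noted by the depositor. The gentamicin acetyltransferase gene sits inside this element and travels with the cassette, which lets recombinant bacmids be selected. The expression unit consists of the very late baculovirus polyhedrin promoter, an open reading frame encoding nsp14 with an N-terminal 3xFlag-6His tag, and an SV40 late polyadenylation signal. The coding sequence is synthetic, codon-optimised for Spodoptera frugiperda, and was inserted by Gibson assembly. The automated annotation matches it to the ORF1ab replicase polyprotein, of which nsp14 is one cleavage product; the methyltransferase text attached to that match describes a different part of the polyprotein. A loxP site and an HSV TK polyadenylation signal lie upstream of the promoter, and the short R6K ori, integrase and other fragment hits appear to be backbone remnants.

The Flag and His tags allow affinity purification and detection of the recombinant protein. The associated publication used it in screening for small-molecule inhibitors of the nsp14/nsp10 exoribonuclease. The two feature tables describe the same elements, with coordinates offset by about 240 bp.
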