Addgene plasmid #169163: pBIG1a_3xFlag-6His-nsp14 (SARS-CoV-2)
Purpose: Baculoviral transfer vector to express SARS-CoV-2 nsp14 in insect cells
Depositing lab: John Diffley. Depositing organization: Francis Crick Institute. Publication: Identifying SARS-CoV-2 antiviral compounds by screening for small molecule inhibitors of nsp14/nsp10 exoribonuclease. Canal B, McClure AW, Curran JF, Wu M, Ulferts R, Weissmann F, Zeng J, Bertolin AP, Milligan JC, Basu S, Drury LS, Deegan TD, Fujisawa R, Roberts EL, Basier C, Labib K, Beale R, Howell M, Diffley JFX. Biochem J. 2021 Jul 16;478(13):2445-2464. doi: 10.1042/BCJ20210198. PubMed 34198326.
Backbone
  Vector backbone: pBIG1a (biGBac)
  Vector type: Insect Expression
  Selectable markers: Gentamicin
Growth in bacteria
  Bacterial resistance: Ampicillin and Spectinomycin, 100 & 50 μg/mL
  Growth temperature: 37°C
  Growth strain: DH5alpha
  Copy number: Unknown
Gene/Insert
  Gene/Insert name: 3xFlag-6His-nsp14 (alt names: Sf FH-nsp14; SARS-CoV-2 nsp14)
  Species: Synthetic; SARS-CoV-2
  Mutation: Codon optimised for insect cells (Spodoptera frugiperda)
  Entrez Gene: ORF1ab (a.k.a. GU280_gp01)
  Promoter: Polyhedrin
  Tag / fusion protein: 3xFlag-6His (N terminal on insert)
  Cloning method: Gibson Cloning
  Sequencing primers: 5′ TCAACAGGTTGAACTGCTGATC; 3′ GGTGTAGCGTCGTAAGCTAATAC
Terms and licenses: Academic/Nonprofit Terms; Industry Terms: Not Available to Industry
Depositor comments: Baculovirus generation using Tn7 transposition (Bac-to-Bac).
How to cite: pBIG1a_3xFlag-6His-nsp14 (SARS-CoV-2) was a gift from John Diffley (Addgene plasmid # 169163 ; http://n2t.net/addgene:169163 ; RRID:Addgene_169163)
